Addgene plasmid #145608: pGBW-m4046899
Purpose: Bacterial Expression plasmid for SARS-CoV-2 ORF6 protein
Depositing lab: Ginkgo Bioworks & Benjie Chen. Depositing organization: Ginkgo Bioworks.
Backbone
  Vector backbone: ori-013 - marker | cmR
  Backbone size w/o insert (bp): 1462
  Vector type: Bacterial Expression
Growth in bacteria
  Bacterial resistance: Chloramphenicol, 25 μg/mL
  Growth temperature: 30°C
  Growth strain: DH5alpha
  Copy number: High Copy
Gene/Insert
  Gene/Insert name: SARS-CoV-2 ORF6 protein
  Species: Escherichia coli str. K-12 substr. MG1655; Severe acute respiratory syndrome coronavirus 2
  Insert size (bp): 179
  Mutation: wt
  Entrez Gene: ORF6 (a.k.a. GU280_gp06)
  Promoter: Promoter | pT7 ; Operator | lacO ; RBS | T7_rbs ; Start Codon | ATG
  Tag / fusion protein: Cleavable TEV;6xHIS (C terminal on backbone)
  Cloning method: Unknown
Resource information
  A portion of this plasmid was derived from a plasmid made by: GinkgoBioworks
Depositor comments: NCBI Reference Sequence: YP_009724394.1
How to cite: pGBW-m4046899 was a gift from Ginkgo Bioworks & Benjie Chen (Addgene plasmid # 145608 ; http://n2t.net/addgene:145608 ; RRID:Addgene_145608)
