[The description below was written by a language model from this plasmid's Addgene catalogue record and pLannotate feature annotations shown in this document.]
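Description:
pGBW-m4046899 is a very compact bacterial expression plasmid (about 1.9 kb in total) built to produce the SARS-CoV-2 ORF6 accessory protein in E. coli. Its minimal backbone consists of little more than a high-copy ColE1/pUC-type origin of replication and a chloramphenicol acetyltransferase (cat) gene driven by its own cat promoter, so the plasmid is maintained under chloramphenicol selection. A lambda t0 terminator lies downstream of the resistance gene.

The expression cassette follows the familiar T7lac design. A T7 promoter is immediately followed by a lac operator, then the efficient ribosome binding site from phage T7 gene 10 and a start codon leading into the wild-type ORF6 coding sequence. Transcription therefore depends on a host that supplies T7 RNA polymerase, and it is held in check by lac repressor until relieved by IPTG or lactose. No lacI gene is annotated on the plasmid, so the repressor would presumably have to come from the host. The catalogue entry lists a TEV-cleavable 6xHis tag at the C terminus, contributed by the backbone, which would allow affinity purification followed by tag removal. Neither feature table annotates the tag or a terminator directly after the ORF, although there is unannotated sequence between the ORF6 coding region and the origin.

ORF6 is a small viral protein annotated as interfering with nuclear import, blocking STAT1 translocation and thereby dampening interferon-stimulated gene expression. The depositor and sequencing-derived records differ slightly in length and start coordinate but show the same features in the same order. The plasmid is suited to recombinant production of ORF6 for biochemical or structural work.
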