Features (pLannotate 1.2.2; 8 found; start..end, strand, type, name):
     20..38      +  promoter       T7 promoter: promoter for bacteriophage T7 RNA polymerase
     39..63      +  protein_bind   lac operator: The lac repressor binds to the lac operator to inhibit transcription in E. coli. This inhibition can be relieved by adding lactose or isopropyl-β-D-thiogalactopyranoside (IPTG). lac repressor encoded by lacI
     78..100     +  RBS            RBS: efficient ribosome binding site from bacteriophage T7 gene 10 (Olins and Rangwala, 1989)
    108..290     +  CDS            NS6_SARS2: Experimental evidence at protein level: Swiss-Prot protein existence level 1. Disrupts cell nuclear import complex formation by tethering karyopherin alpha 2 and karyopherin beta 1 to the membrane. Retention of import factors at the ER/Golgi membrane leads to a loss of transport into the nucleus. Thereby prevents STAT1 nuclear translocation in response to interferon signaling, thus blocking the expression of interferon stimulated genes (ISGs) that display multiple antiviral activities (PubMed:33097660). Suppresses IFN-beta production possibly by blocking IRF3 nuclear translocation (PubMed:3297
    446..1034    +  rep_origin     ori: high-copy-number ColE1/pMB1/pBR322/pUC origin of replication
   1042..1139    +  promoter       cat promoter: promoter of the E. coli cat gene encoding chloramphenicol acetyltransferase
   1140..1796    +  CDS            cat: CAT_ECOLX - Experimental evidence at protein level: Swiss-Prot protein existence level 1. This enzyme is an effector of chloramphenicol resistance in bacteria. From Escherichia coli. This protein is used as a marker in many commonly used cloning vectors, such as pACYC184.
   1870..1904    +  terminator     lambda t0 terminator: minimal transcription terminator from phage lambda (Scholtissek and Grosse, 1987)
>Addgene plasmid #145608 | pGBW-m4046899 | depositor full sequence | sequence record 287785 | Full Sequence
GATCTCGATCCCGCGAAATTAATACGACTCACTATAGGGGAATTGTGAGCGGATAACAATTCCCCTCTAG
AAATAATTTTGTTTAACTTTAAGAAGGAGACTCTTCTATGTTTCATCTCGTTGACTTTCAGGTTACTATA
GCAGAGATATTACTAATTATTATGAGGACTTTTAAAGTTTCCATTTGGAATCTTGATTACATCATAAACC
TCATAATTAAAAATTTATCTAAGTCACTAACTGAGAATAAATATTCTCAATTAGATGAAGAGCAACCAAT
GGAGATTGATGAGAACCTGTACTTTCAAAGCCACCATCATCACCATCATTAACCGGCTTATCGGTCAGTT
TCACCTGATTTACGTAAAAACCCGCTTCGGCGGGTTTTTGCTTTTGGAGGGGCAGAAAGATGAATGACTG
TCCACGACGCTATACCCAAAAGAAATTGAGATCCTTTTTTTCTGCGCGTAATCTGCTGCTTGCAAACAAA
AAAACCACCGCTACCAGCGGTGGTTTGTTTGCCGGATCAAGAGCTACCAACTCTTTTTCCGAAGGTAACT
GGCTTCAGCAGAGCGCAGATACCAAATACTGTTCTTCTAGTGTAGCCGTAGTTAGGCCACCACTTCAAGA
ACTCTGTAGCACCGCCTACATACCTCGCTCTGCTAATCCTGTTACCAGTGGCTGCTGCCAGTGGCGATAA
GTCGTGTCTTACCGGGTTGGACTCAAGACGATAGTTACCGGATAAGGCGCAGCGGTCGGGCTGAACGGGG
GGTTCGTGCACACAGCCCAGCTTGGAGCGAACGACCTACACCGAACTGAGATACCTACAGCGTGAGCTAT
GAGAAAGCGCCACGCTTCCCGAAGGGAGAAAGGCGGACAGGTATCCGGTAAGCGGCAGGGTCGGAACAGG
AGAGCGCACGAGGGAGCTTCCAGGGGGAAACGCCTGGTATCTTTATAGTCCTGTCGGGTTTCGCCACCTC
TGACTTGAGCGTCGATTTTTGTGATGCTCGTCAGGGGGGCGGAGCCTATGGAAATTGATCGGGCACGTAA
GAGGTTCCAACTTTCACCATAATGAAATAAGATCACTACCGGGCGTATTTTTTGAGTTATCGAGATTTTC
AGGAGCTAAGGAAGCTAAAATGGAGAAAAAAATCACTGGATATACCACCGTTGATATATCCCAATGGCAT
CGTAAAGAACATTTTGAGGCATTTCAGTCAGTTGCTCAATGTACCTATAACCAGACCGTTCAGCTGGATA
TTACGGCCTTTTTAAAGACCGTAAAGAAAAATAAGCACAAGTTTTATCCGGCCTTTATTCACATTCTTGC
CCGCCTGATGAATGCTCATCCGGAATTTCGTATGGCAATGAAAGACGGTGAGCTGGTGATATGGGATAGT
GTTCACCCTTGTTACACCGTTTTCCATGAGCAAACTGAAACGTTTTCATCGCTCTGGAGTGAATACCACG
ACGATTTCCGGCAGTTTCTACACATATATTCGCAAGATGTGGCGTGTTACGGTGAAAACCTGGCCTATTT
CCCTAAAGGGTTTATTGAGAATATGTTTTTCGTTTCAGCCAATCCCTGGGTGAGTTTCACCAGTTTTGAT
TTAAACGTGGCCAATATGGACAACTTCTTCGCCCCCGTTTTCACCATGGGCAAATATTATACGCAAGGCG
ACAAGGTGCTGATGCCGCTGGCGATTCAGGTTCATCATGCCGTTTGTGATGGCTTCCATGTCGGCAGAAT
GCTTAATGAATTACAACAGTACTGCGATGAGTGGCAGGGCGGGGCGTAATTTGATATCGAGCTCGCTTGG
ACTCCTGTTGATAGATCCAGTAATGACCTCAGAACTCCATCTGGATTTGTTCAGAACGCTCGGTTGCCGC
CGGGCGTTTTTTATTGGT
