Features (pLannotate 1.2.2; 8 found; start..end, strand, type, name):
      1..19      +  promoter       T7 promoter: promoter for bacteriophage T7 RNA polymerase
     20..44      +  protein_bind   lac operator: The lac repressor binds to the lac operator to inhibit transcription in E. coli. This inhibition can be relieved by adding lactose or isopropyl-β-D-thiogalactopyranoside (IPTG). lac repressor encoded by lacI
     59..81      +  RBS            RBS: efficient ribosome binding site from bacteriophage T7 gene 10 (Olins and Rangwala, 1989)
     89..271     +  CDS            NS6_SARS2: Experimental evidence at protein level: Swiss-Prot protein existence level 1. Disrupts cell nuclear import complex formation by tethering karyopherin alpha 2 and karyopherin beta 1 to the membrane. Retention of import factors at the ER/Golgi membrane leads to a loss of transport into the nucleus. Thereby prevents STAT1 nuclear translocation in response to interferon signaling, thus blocking the expression of interferon stimulated genes (ISGs) that display multiple antiviral activities (PubMed:33097660). Suppresses IFN-beta production possibly by blocking IRF3 nuclear translocation (PubMed:3297
    431..1019    +  rep_origin     ori: high-copy-number ColE1/pMB1/pBR322/pUC origin of replication
   1027..1124    +  promoter       cat promoter: promoter of the E. coli cat gene encoding chloramphenicol acetyltransferase
   1125..1781    +  CDS            cat: CAT_ECOLX - Experimental evidence at protein level: Swiss-Prot protein existence level 1. This enzyme is an effector of chloramphenicol resistance in bacteria. From Escherichia coli. This protein is used as a marker in many commonly used cloning vectors, such as pACYC184.
   1855..1889    +  terminator     lambda t0 terminator: minimal transcription terminator from phage lambda (Scholtissek and Grosse, 1987)
>Addgene plasmid #145608 | pGBW-m4046899 | addgene full sequence | sequence record 292566 | Addgene NGS Result
TAATACGACTCACTATAGGGGAATTGTGAGCGGATAACAATTCCCCTCTAGAAATAATTTTGTTTAACTT
TAAGAAGGAGACTCTTCTATGTTTCATCTCGTTGACTTTCAGGTTACTATAGCAGAGATATTACTAATTA
TTATGAGGACTTTTAAAGTTTCCATTTGGAATCTTGATTACATCATAAACCTCATAATTAAAAATTTATC
TAAGTCACTAACTGAGAATAAATATTCTCAATTAGATGAAGAGCAACCAATGGAGATTGATGAGAACCTG
TACTTTCAAAGCCACCATCATCACCATCATTAACCGGCTTATCGGTCAGTTTCACCTGATTTACGTAAAA
ACCCGCTTCGGCGGGTTTTTGCTTTTGGAGGGGCAGAAAGATGAATGACTGTCCACGACGCTATACCCAA
AAGAAAAAGCTTGAGATCCTTTTTTTCTGCGCGTAATCTGCTGCTTGCAAACAAAAAAACCACCGCTACC
AGCGGTGGTTTGTTTGCCGGATCAAGAGCTACCAACTCTTTTTCCGAAGGTAACTGGCTTCAGCAGAGCG
CAGATACCAAATACTGTTCTTCTAGTGTAGCCGTAGTTAGGCCACCACTTCAAGAACTCTGTAGCACCGC
CTACATACCTCGCTCTGCTAATCCTGTTACCAGTGGCTGCTGCCAGTGGCGATAAGTCGTGTCTTACCGG
GTTGGACTCAAGACGATAGTTACCGGATAAGGCGCAGCGGTCGGGCTGAACGGGGGGTTCGTGCACACAG
CCCAGCTTGGAGCGAACGACCTACACCGAACTGAGATACCTACAGCGTGAGCTATGAGAAAGCGCCACGC
TTCCCGAAGGGAGAAAGGCGGACAGGTATCCGGTAAGCGGCAGGGTCGGAACAGGAGAGCGCACGAGGGA
GCTTCCAGGGGGAAACGCCTGGTATCTTTATAGTCCTGTCGGGTTTCGCCACCTCTGACTTGAGCGTCGA
TTTTTGTGATGCTCGTCAGGGGGGCGGAGCCTATGGAAATTGATCGGGCACGTAAGAGGTTCCAACTTTC
ACCATAATGAAATAAGATCACTACCGGGCGTATTTTTTGAGTTATCGAGATTTTCAGGAGCTAAGGAAGC
TAAAATGGAGAAAAAAATCACTGGATATACCACCGTTGATATATCCCAATGGCATCGTAAAGAACATTTT
GAGGCATTTCAGTCAGTTGCTCAATGTACCTATAACCAGACCGTTCAGCTGGATATTACGGCCTTTTTAA
AGACCGTAAAGAAAAATAAGCACAAGTTTTATCCGGCCTTTATTCACATTCTTGCCCGCCTGATGAATGC
TCATCCGGAATTTCGTATGGCAATGAAAGACGGTGAGCTGGTGATATGGGATAGTGTTCACCCTTGTTAC
ACCGTTTTCCATGAGCAAACTGAAACGTTTTCATCGCTCTGGAGTGAATACCACGACGATTTCCGGCAGT
TTCTACACATATATTCGCAAGATGTGGCGTGTTACGGTGAAAACCTGGCCTATTTCCCTAAAGGGTTTAT
TGAGAATATGTTTTTCGTTTCAGCCAATCCCTGGGTGAGTTTCACCAGTTTTGATTTAAACGTGGCCAAT
ATGGACAACTTCTTCGCCCCCGTTTTCACCATGGGCAAATATTATACGCAAGGCGACAAGGTGCTGATGC
CGCTGGCGATTCAGGTTCATCATGCCGTTTGTGATGGCTTCCATGTCGGCAGAATGCTTAATGAATTACA
ACAGTACTGCGATGAGTGGCAGGGCGGGGCGTAATTTGATATCGAGCTCGCTTGGACTCCTGTTGATAGA
TCCAGTAATGACCTCAGAACTCCATCTGGATTTGTTCAGAACGCTCGGTTGCCGCCGGGCGTTTTTTATT
GGTCATCGATCTCGATCCCGCGAAAT
